>Addgene plasmid #248203 | pTIR_Antgra4_RFP | depositor full sequence | sequence record 490497 | RFP Cargo cassette for Antgra4 PiggyBac transposase, flanked by Antgra4 TIRs
CGACGAGCGTGACACCACGATGCCTGTAGCAATGGCAACAACGTTGCGCAAACTATTAACTGGCGAACTA
CTTACTCTAGCTTCCCGGCAACAATTAATAGACTGGATGGAGGCGGATAAAGTTGCAGGACCACTTCTGC
GCTCGGCCCTTCCGGCTGGCTGGTTTATTGCTGATAAATCTGGAGCCGGTGAGCGTGGGTCTCGCGGTAT
CATTGCAGCACTGGGGCCAGATGGTAAGCCCTCCCGTATCGTAGTTATCTACACGACGGGGAGTCAGGCA
ACTATGGATGAACGAAATAGACAGATCGCTGAGATAGGTGCCTCACTGATTAAGCATTGGTAACTGTCAG
ACCAAGTTTACTCATATATACTTTAGATTGATTTAAAACTTCATTTTTAATTTAAAAGGATCTAGGTGAA
GATCCTTTTTGATAATCTCATGACCAAAATCCCTTAACGTGAGTTTTCGTTCCACTGAGCGTCAGACCCC
GTAGAAAAGATCAAAGGATCTTCTTGAGATCCTTTTTTTCTGCGCGTAATCTGCTGCTTGCAAACAAAAA
AACCACCGCTACCAGCGGTGGTTTGTTTGCCGGATCAAGAGCTACCAACTCTTTTTCCGAAGGTAACTGG
CTTCAGCAGAGCGCAGATACCAAATACTGTTCTTCTAGTGTAGCCGTAGTTAGGCCACCACTTCAAGAAC
TCTGTAGCACCGCCTACATACCTCGCTCTGCTAATCCTGTTACCAGTGGCTGCTGCCAGTGGCGATAAGT
CGTGTCTTACCGGGTTGGACTCAAGACGATAGTTACCGGATAAGGCGCAGCGGTCGGGCTGAACGGGGGG
TTCGTGCACACAGCCCAGCTTGGAGCGAACGACCTACACCGAACTGAGATACCTACAGCGTGAGCTATGA
GAAAGCGCCACGCTTCCCGAAGGGAGAAAGGCGGACAGGTATCCGGTAAGCGGCAGGGTCGGAACAGGAG
AGCGCACGAGGGAGCTTCCAGGGGGAAACGCCTGGTATCTTTATAGTCCTGTCGGGTTTCGCCACCTCTG
ACTTGAGCGTCGATTTTTGTGATGCTCGTCAGGGGGGCGGAGCCTATGGAAAAACGCCAGCAACGCGGCC
TTTTTACGGTTCCTGGCCTTTTGCTGCCTTAACCCTTTCGGCCCCAATGGGACAAATAAATCCCAACATA
CATTTCATAACATCTGCTGGGCGCTATCTGTCCCGTTTTTAATGGAAATTGTCATTAGCGGGTATTTTAA
GGTTTTAACAATTTGGCAGCTATGAAGGATCTGCGATCGCTCCGGTGCCCGTCAGTGGGCAGAGCGCACA
TCGCCCACAGTCCCCGAGAAGTTGGGGGGAGGGGTCGGCAATTGAACGGGTGCCTAGAGAAGGTGGCGCG
GGGTAAACTGGGAAAGTGATGTCGTGTACTGGCTCCGCCTTTTTCCCGAGGGTGGGGGAGAACCGTATAT
AAGTGCAGTAGTCGCCGTGAACGTTCTTTTTCGCAACGGGTTTGCCGCCAGAACACAGCTGAAGCTTCGA
GGGGCTCGCATCTCTCCTTCACGCGCCCGCCGCCCTACCTGAGGCCGCCATCCACGCCGGTTGAGTCGCG
TTCTGCCGCCTCCCGCCTGTGGTGCCTCCTGAACTGCGTCCGCCGTCTAGGTAAGTTTAAAGCTCAGGTC
GAGACCGGGCCTTTGTCCGGCGCTCCCTTGGAGCCTACCTAGACTCAGCCGGCTCTCCACGCTTTGCCTG
ACCCTGCTTGCTCAACTCTACGTCTTTGTTTCGTTTTCTGTTCTGCGCCGTTACAGATCCAAGCTGTGAC
CGGCGCCTACGATATCGCCACCATGGCCAGCTCCGAGGATGTCATCAAAGAGTTTATGAGATTTAAGGTC
AAGATGGAGGGAAGCGTCAACGGACACGAGTTCGAGATTGAGGGAGAAGGAGAAGGCCGGCCTTACGAGG
GCACACAAACCGCTAAGCTCAAGGTCACAAAAGGAGGACCCCTCCCCTTCTCCTGGGATATTCTGAGCCC
TCAGTTCCAGTACGGAAGCAAAGCCTATGTTAAACACCCTGCCGACATCCCTGACTATCTGAAGCTCTCC
TTCCCTGAAGGCTTCAAGTGGGAGAGATTCATGAACTTCGAGGACGGAGGCGTGGTGACAGTCACACAAG
ATAGCACCCTCCAGGACGGAGAGTTTATTTATAAGGTGAAACTCAGAGGAACCAACTTCCCCTCCGATGG
CCCTGTCATGCAAAAAAAAACAATGGGATGGGAAGCCTCCACCGAGAGAATGTATCCTGAGGATGGCGCT
CTGAAAGGCGAAATTAAAATGAGACTGAAACTCAAAGACGGAGGACACTACGATGCCGAGGTCAAAACAA
CCTACAAGGCCAAGAAACAAGTGCAGCTGCCTGGCGCCTACATGACTGATATTAAACTCGACATTATCAG
CCATAATGGGGACTACACCATCGTGGAACAATATGAGAGAGCTGAGGGCAGACATAGCACAGGCGCTGGA
TAAGTCGACAATCAACCTCTGGATTACAAAATTTGTGAAAGATTGACTGGTATTCTTAACTATGTTGCTC
CTTTTACGCTATGTGGTTAACTTGTTTATTGCAGCTTATAATGGTTACAAATAAAGCAATAGCATCACAA
ATTTCACAAATAAAGCATTTTTTTCACTGCATTCTAGTTGTGGTTTGTCCAAACTCATCAATGTATCTTA
TCATGTCTGGAATTGACTCAAATGATGTCAATTAGTCTATCAGAAGCTATCTGGTCTCCCTTGAGCTCCC
ACTCTCCCTGTATATATTTTTTTTATTTTAACTAGTATATATTGTCAAATGATCTCTTAAAATACCATAA
CTCGCAAAAACATCCTTAAAATCATTAAAAATAAAATTGGGTCCCAAAGGGTTAAAGGAGCCTCGTGATA
CGCCTATTTTTATAGGTTAATGTCATGATAATAATGGTTTCTTAGACGTCAGGTGGCACTTTTCGGGGAA
ATGTGCGCGGAACCCCTATTTGTTTATTTTTCTAAATACATTCAAATATGTATCCGCTCATGAGACAATA
ACCCTGATAAATGCTTCAATAATATTGAAAAAGGAAGAGTATGAGTATTCAACATTTCCGTGTCGCCCTT
ATTCCCTTTTTTGCGGCATTTTGCCTTCCTGTTTTTGCTCACCCAGAAACGCTGGTGAAAGTAAAAGATG
CTGAAGATCAGTTGGGTGCACGAGTGGGTTACATCGAACTGGATCTCAACAGCGGTAAGATCCTTGAGAG
TTTTCGCCCCGAAGAACGTTTTCCAATGATGAGCACTTTTAAAGTTCTGCTATGTGGCGCGGTATTATCC
CGTATTGACGCCGGGCAAGAGCAACTCGGTCGCCGCATACACTATTCTCAGAATGACTTGGTTGAGTACT
CACCAGTCACAGAAAAGCATCTTACGGATGGCATGACAGTAAGAGAATTATGCAGTGCTGCCATAACCAT
GAGTGATAACACTGCGGCCAACTTACTTCTGACAACGATCGGAGGACCGAAGGAGCTAACCGCTTTTTTG
CACAACATGGGGGATCATGTAACTCGCCTTGATCGTTGGGAACCGGAGCTGAATGAAGCCATACCAAA
Features (pLannotate 1.2.2; 8 found; start..end, strand, type, name):
    514..1102    +  rep_origin     ori: high-copy-number ColE1/pMB1/pBR322/pUC origin of replication
   1317..1528    +  promoter       EF-1α core promoter: core promoter for human elongation factor EF-1α
   1541..1809    +  LTR            5' LTR (truncated): truncated 5' long terminal repeat (LTR) from human T-cell leukemia virus (HTLV) type 1
   1843..2517    +  CDS            mRFP1: mRFP1 is a basic (constitutively fluorescent) red fluorescent protein published in 2002, derived from Discosoma sp.. It is reported to be a somewhat slowly-maturing monomer with low acid sensitivity.
   2530..2606    +  misc_feature   WPRE (fragment): woodchuck hepatitis virus posttranscriptional regulatory element
   2609..2730    +  polyA_signal   SV40 poly(A) signal: SV40 polyadenylation signal
   3016..3120    +  promoter       AmpR promoter: bla
   3121..343     +  CDS            AmpR (across the origin): β-lactamase; bla; confers resistance to ampicillin, carbenicillin, and related antibiotics
