>Addgene plasmid #248203 | pTIR_Antgra4_RFP | addgene full sequence | sequence record 496978 | Addgene NGS Result
CGACGAGCGTGACACCACGATGCCTGTAGCAATGGCAACAACGTTGCGCAAACTATTAACTGGCGAACTA
CTTACTCTAGCTTCCCGGCAACAATTAATAGACTGGATGGAGGCGGATAAAGTTGCAGGACCACTTCTGC
GCTCGGCCCTTCCGGCTGGCTGGTTTATTGCTGATAAATCTGGAGCCGGTGAGCGTGGGTCTCGCGGTAT
CATTGCAGCACTGGGGCCAGATGGTAAGCCCTCCCGTATCGTAGTTATCTACACGACGGGGAGTCAGGCA
ACTATGGATGAACGAAATAGACAGATCGCTGAGATAGGTGCCTCACTGATTAAGCATTGGTAACTGTCAG
ACCAAGTTTACTCATATATACTTTAGATTGATTTAAAACTTCATTTTTAATTTAAAAGGATCTAGGTGAA
GATCCTTTTTGATAATCTCATGACCAAAATCCCTTAACGTGAGTTTTCGTTCCACTGAGCGTCAGACCCC
GTAGAAAAGATCAAAGGATCTTCTTGAGATCCTTTTTTTCTGCGCGTAATCTGCTGCTTGCAAACAAAAA
AACCACCGCTACCAGCGGTGGTTTGTTTGCCGGATCAAGAGCTACCAACTCTTTTTCCGAAGGTAACTGG
CTTCAGCAGAGCGCAGATACCAAATACTGTTCTTCTAGTGTAGCCGTAGTTAGGCCACCACTTCAAGAAC
TCTGTAGCACCGCCTACATACCTCGCTCTGCTAATCCTGTTACCAGTGGCTGCTGCCAGTGGCGATAAGT
CGTGTCTTACCGGGTTGGACTCAAGACGATAGTTACCGGATAAGGCGCAGCGGTCGGGCTGAACGGGGGG
TTCGTGCACACAGCCCAGCTTGGAGCGAACGACCTACACCGAACTGAGATACCTACAGCGTGAGCTATGA
GAAAGCGCCACGCTTCCCGAAGGGAGAAAGGCGGACAGGTATCCGGTAAGCGGCAGGGTCGGAACAGGAG
AGCGCACGAGGGAGCTTCCAGGGGGAAACGCCTGGTATCTTTATAGTCCTGTCGGGTTTCGCCACCTCTG
ACTTGAGCGTCGATTTTTGTGATGCTCGTCAGGGGGGCGGAGCCTATGGAAAAACGCCAGCAACGCGGCC
TTTTTACGGTTCCTGGCCTTTTGCTGCCTTAACCCTTTCGGCCCCAATGGGACAAATAAATCCCAACATA
CATTTCATAACATCTGCTGGGCGCTATCTGTCCCGTTTTTAATGGAAATTGTCATTAGCGGGTATTTTAA
GGTTTTAACAATTTGGCAGCTATGAAGGATCTGCGATCGCTCCGGTGCCCGTCAGTGGGCAGAGCGCACA
TCGCCCACAGTCCCCGAGAAGTTGGGGGGAGGGGTCGGCAATTGAACGGGTGCCTAGAGAAGGTGGCGCG
GGGTAAACTGGGAAAGTGATGTCGTGTACTGGCTCCGCCTTTTTCCCGAGGGTGGGGGAGAACCGTATAT
AAGTGCAGTAGTCGCCGTGAACGTTCTTTTTCGCAACGGGTTTGCCGCCAGAACACAGCTGAAGCTTCGA
GGGGCTCGCATCTCTCCTTCACGCGCCCGCCGCCCTACCTGAGGCCGCCATCCACGCCGGTTGAGTCGCG
TTCTGCCGCCTCCCGCCTGTGGTGCCTCCTGAACTGCGTCCGCCGTCTAGGTAAGTTTAAAGCTCAGGTC
GAGACCGGGCCTTTGTCCGGCGCTCCCTTGGAGCCTACCTAGACTCAGCCGGCTCTCCACGCTTTGCCTG
ACCCTGCTTGCTCAACTCTACGTCTTTGTTTCGTTTTCTGTTCTGCGCCGTTACAGATCCAAGCTGTGAC
CGGCGCCTACGATATCGCCACCATGGCCAGCTCCGAGGATGTCATCAAAGAGTTTATGAGATTTAAGGTC
AAGATGGAGGGAAGCGTCAACGGACACGAGTTCGAGATTGAGGGAGAAGGAGAAGGCCGGCCTTACGAGG
GCACACAAACCGCTAAGCTCAAGGTCACAAAAGGAGGACCCCTCCCCTTCTCCTGGGATATTCTGAGCCC
TCAGTTCCAGTACGGAAGCAAAGCCTATGTTAAACACCCTGCCGACATCCCTGACTATCTGAAGCTCTCC
TTCCCTGAAGGCTTCAAGTGGGAGAGATTCATGAACTTCGAGGACGGAGGCGTGGTGACAGTCACACAAG
ATAGCACCCTCCAGGACGGAGAGTTTATTTATAAGGTGAAACTCAGAGGAACCAACTTCCCCTCCGATGG
CCCTGTCATGCAAAAAAAAACAATGGGATGGGAAGCCTCCACCGAGAGAATGTATCCTGAGGATGGCGCT
CTGAAAGGCGAAATTAAAATGAGACTGAAACTCAAAGACGGAGGACACTACGATGCCGAGGTCAAAACAA
CCTACAAGGCCAAGAAACAAGTGCAGCTGCCTGGCGCCTACATGACTGATATTAAACTCGACATTATCAG
CCATAATGGGGACTACACCATCGTGGAACAATATGAGAGAGCTGAGGGCAGACATAGCACAGGCGCTGGA
TAAGTCGACAATCAACCTCTGATTACAAAATTTGTGAAAGATTGACTGGTATTCTTAACTATGTTGCTCC
TTTTACGCTATGTGGATACGCTGCTTTAATGCCTTTGTATCATGCGTTAACTAAACTTGTTTATTGCAGC
TTATAATGGTTACAAATAAAGCAATAGCATCACAAATTTCACAAATAAAGCATTTTTTTCACTGCATTCT
AGTTGTGGTTTGTCCAAACTCATCAATGTATCTTATCATGTCTGGAATTGACTCAAATGATGTCAATTAG
TCTATCAGAAGCTATCTGGTCTCCCTTGAGCTCCCACTCTCCCTGTATATATTTTTTTTATTTTAACTAG
TATATATTGTCAAATGATCTCTTAAAATACCATAACTCGCAAAAACATCCTTAAAATCATTAAAAATAAA
ATTGGGTCCCAAAGGGTTAAAGGAGCCTCGTGATACGCCTATTTTTATAGGTTAATGTCATGATAATAAT
GGTTTCTTAGACGTCAGGTGGCACTTTTCGGGGAAATGTGCGCGGAACCCCTATTTGTTTATTTTTCTAA
ATACATTCAAATATGTATCCGCTCATGAGACAATAACCCTGATAAATGCTTCAATAATATTGAAAAAGGA
AGAGTATGAGTATTCAACATTTCCGTGTCGCCCTTATTCCCTTTTTTGCGGCATTTTGCCTTCCTGTTTT
TGCTCACCCAGAAACGCTGGTGAAAGTAAAAGATGCTGAAGATCAGTTGGGTGCACGAGTGGGTTACATC
GAACTGGATCTCAACAGCGGTAAGATCCTTGAGAGTTTTCGCCCCGAAGAACGTTTTCCAATGATGAGCA
CTTTTAAAGTTCTGCTATGTGGCGCGGTATTATCCCGTATTGACGCCGGGCAAGAGCAACTCGGTCGCCG
CATACACTATTCTCAGAATGACTTGGTTGAGTACTCACCAGTCACAGAAAAGCATCTTACGGATGGCATG
ACAGTAAGAGAATTATGCAGTGCTGCCATAACCATGAGTGATAACACTGCGGCCAACTTACTTCTGACAA
CGATCGGAGGACCGAAGGAGCTAACCGCTTTTTTGCACAACATGGGGGATCATGTAACTCGCCTTGATCG
TTGGGAACCGGAGCTGAATGAAGCCATACCAAA
Features (pLannotate 1.2.2; 8 found; start..end, strand, type, name):
    514..1102    +  rep_origin     ori: high-copy-number ColE1/pMB1/pBR322/pUC origin of replication
   1317..1528    +  promoter       EF-1α core promoter: core promoter for human elongation factor EF-1α
   1541..1809    +  LTR            5' LTR (truncated): truncated 5' long terminal repeat (LTR) from human T-cell leukemia virus (HTLV) type 1
   1843..2517    +  CDS            mRFP1: mRFP1 is a basic (constitutively fluorescent) red fluorescent protein published in 2002, derived from Discosoma sp.. It is reported to be a somewhat slowly-maturing monomer with low acid sensitivity.
   2530..2635    +  misc_feature   WPRE (fragment): woodchuck hepatitis virus posttranscriptional regulatory element
   2644..2765    +  polyA_signal   SV40 poly(A) signal: SV40 polyadenylation signal
   3051..3155    +  promoter       AmpR promoter: bla
   3156..343     +  CDS            AmpR (across the origin): β-lactamase; bla; confers resistance to ampicillin, carbenicillin, and related antibiotics
