[The description below was written by a language model from this plasmid's Addgene catalogue record and pLannotate feature annotations shown in this document.]
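Description:
pTIR_Antgra4_RFP is a small (about 3.6–3.7 kb) mammalian expression plasmid built on the pTIR backbone that serves as the cargo, or donor, component of a transposon system. It is maintained in E. coli through a high-copy ColE1/pUC-type origin of replication and selected with ampicillin through a β-lactamase gene driven by its native bla promoter. No mammalian selection marker is annotated.

The payload is a red fluorescent reporter cassette. An EF-1α core promoter is followed by a truncated HTLV-1 5' LTR segment, a pairing commonly used as a compact composite promoter in which the HTLV sequence acts as a leader that enhances expression. This drives the monomeric Discosoma-derived mRFP1. A short fragment of the WPRE post-transcriptional element and an SV40 polyadenylation signal lie downstream. According to the depositor's sequence description, the cassette is flanked by the terminal inverted repeats (TIRs) of Antgra4, a PiggyBac-family transposase. The automated annotation does not recognise these TIRs, so their exact positions are not given, although unannotated stretches on either side of the cassette are consistent with them.

The plasmid encodes no transposase, which would presumably be supplied in trans to excise the TIR-flanked cassette and integrate it into the host genome. Stable red fluorescence would then report transposition activity, in keeping with the associated work on discovering and engineering hyperactive transposases. The depositor and sequencing-verified records carry the same features but differ by 35 nt in length, and the difference appears around the WPRE fragment.
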