Addgene plasmid #248203: pTIR_Antgra4_RFP
Purpose: Antgra4 RFP cargo plasmid
Depositing lab: Marc Güell. Depositing organization: Universitat Pompeu Fabra. Publication: Discovery and protein language model-guided design of hyperactive transposases. Ivancic D, Agudelo A, Lindstrom-Vautrin J, Jaraba-Wallace J, Gallo M, Das R, Ragel A, Herrero-Vicente J, Higueras I, Billeci F, Sanvicente-Garcia M, Petazzi P, Ferruz N, Sanchez-Mejias A, Guell M. Nat Biotechnol. 2025 Oct 2. doi: 10.1038/s41587-025-02816-4. PubMed 41039042.
Backbone
  Vector backbone: pTIR
  Vector type: Mammalian Expression
Growth in bacteria
  Bacterial resistance: Ampicillin, 100 μg/mL
  Growth temperature: 37°C
  Growth strain: DH5alpha
  Copy number: High Copy
Gene/Insert
  Gene/Insert name: RFP
Terms and licenses: Academic/Nonprofit Terms; Industry Terms: Not Available to Industry
How to cite: pTIR_Antgra4_RFP was a gift from Marc Güell (Addgene plasmid # 248203 ; http://n2t.net/addgene:248203 ; RRID:Addgene_248203)
